>Addgene plasmid #65832 | XW08 | depositor full sequence | sequence record 120561 | XW08 sequence 9862 bps
ATGACCATGATTACGCCAAGCTTGCATGCAGCTCTGAGACCATGTTGATGGGAAATTATATTTGAAAACT
TTTGAATAAAGTTGTATAATTGTTTTTATTCTTTAACCTATTTATGAATGCTGTCCCGGAACTGGGATAT
AATTTCTAACTTGACACAATTATTCCACCTCTGTCTTCAAGGCGACCTACACCTACCTCGCGTCTAGGTC
CAACAGAAACACTGTTGAATGAAATCCTCGAATTGCAACAATATAGGATGCTCAGGAGACTATAATTCAA
AAAACCCAACCCAAATTAGCATAAGCTTCCCCAAATTGGAACAGTGAAATACTCAATCAATCACTCTGGC
GGTTTTCTCCACAAAGAACACGAAATTGGAAAAAGGAAAAGATTGATTTGTTTGAAGGCGTGAGGAAATC
GAAAAAAAATTGTTTCAAAACAAATGAAATATTTTAACGAATAAACCCAGGAATGCCACTTTTTGGTGCC
CGCCTACAAAAAAGTCAACTGTTCTTAAACTCCTACATAGTTGCCCTCTCTAACGAATGTTGCTTTTTTT
AAATTTTCATTGAATTTGATTATCGTCTGTATGCGCCTACTCTATCAGTGGAAAACATGCCCATTTCCCA
CAAATTTACTCGTTTGGAGCTCAAAATGTTAAATGGGGCATCAGGGAATTGGCATCTCACAGAAAGTGGC
GGATGAGTTATATGTAATAATAATGGTGGCTGAAGTGGAAACCGCAAAAAAAGGATGTGTATTTGAGATT
TTGCAACGGAATTTGAATCAGATACACAAAATGAGAGAAATTTATAGATTCTTTAAAATCCACCTGAAGT
CGGCAAATTTTTGAAAGGTCTGTTCGTTCAGTTTTTCATAAGTTTTATGAATTTTGATTTACTACTGAAG
TTCGAGAAAAGCCCTTTAACCATACCAATAAGAAATTATGTTAACTTTACAAGAATATTAACAAAAAATT
ATTAAAAAACTGTGTTCCCCTGGCATTATGATATTTCCACCGTCAGTTCTCTATTAAAACTTCAACTCTA
CACAGTTTCAACTCTCAAATGAGCTGTCCATCTTTTGCCTTCAGGAAATTATGCTAATCTGCTGATTTCG
CGCACTTTCACCACACTATTTCCAAATAGAAGGAGGGGTGGTGCAACACACGAGACACTGCAAAAAGGTT
CAGTGAAGATTTATCTACTTGTGAGATGAGAGCAGGAGGGGTGGGAGAAGTGTGATGATTGACGGGATGA
CAAGAACAGTGATGTGGTGTCGAAATGGAAGATGCGCTAATTTGTGGAGTTTTATGAAATTTGAATAATT
ACATTTATAACATCTACTAGTTAGGCGTCTGTGTAGGTATTGCCTGCCTGCCTACAAGGCATATGTACGA
GGCAGGTTAAACCTCCTAGAAAGCTACGGTACTTTCAAACCACATAACATTTATACTGGTGTCTTTTCGC
GTCTTCTTCTTGAACATGTAGACCCTCAAAAAGCTAAGTTTTACACTGTGTAGTTTGCTTTGAAATCTAC
AAAAATTGGAGGCACGCCTTCTGGACTTTGCCGACACGCCTACTTTCTACCTACCAACTGCCTACTTCCA
CAGTCTAGCGTGAACTCCAATACCATTTTAAAAATTGTTTTATCTCAAATTTTCAATTTTTAAATCCAAT
TTCCCAGTTCTAAAAAAAAAATTTTTTTTTTAATTTAAAAACTCTCATCCTTTTTAATGCTCGTTCCCAT
TCGGCAAGACGTGTACCAAACACAAAACAAATTGACTGGTGATCCATCTCGAATTTCTCGTTTCAAATTA
GTCGTTGCTATATATATTGTCTTATGTGTGGAAAACGAATAAGAAAAATTAGAGAAAGATGAGAGAGCAG
GGGCAGAATGAAAATTTGCATGGAAATTGAAGAAGATCACTGCTTTTTCCGATGAATGATGACTAAATAG
AATGAGTTGAGAGGAAAATAATCATAATTCTAATTTTAATTAGAAATATGATATGGAAAGTAAGCAAAAC
CACAAGGCTTTTGCTCTGAACTTATTTCCGAAAAAAAAAGTGAAACTGAAAGTTAGAATTTTCAAAATAA
ATATTGCGAGAGTCAACCTTCAGAAAAATTGGCGAGAAATCAAATTTGAATTCTCTGAAAATTTAGTTAA
AATACATATGTTATCCTTCTTTGTTTTTTGGCCTTAGCCTGCCTTCAAGGCGACCTGAGCCTATGCGGGT
GCCTAATACCGAAACACACATAATTTTTTTTTTTAATCTTTAAATACTGTAACGAGTCGCGAGATCCAGC
GAGACCCATAGAATATGTTGAGCGCTGCAAACAATCGTATAACTCTTGTCCAAATTTTTCCACTCTGTAT
TTTTGCAAGCAGTTCAACAAATGGTCATCATTTTTATAACCCATATCTATATTCGAATCTGACATAACAA
ATAATACTAAGCACATCCTCCCACATCTCTTTTCATTCAAGTTGCGCAATTCCCCTAATAACTATGGATG
GAGGGGGGACCGAGCCCAAAGATTATTCAAAACGATAACGACTTTTTCATGCGGCCAACGAAAAATAAAA
CTTTTCTCATATTCTCCTATTTCCCATTTCAAGAATTACATCCCCATGGGACGTTGAAATCACATCATAT
TAGTATATGTTAATTGTTCTTTTCACTGGAATATCGCCACGCCCCCCTTCCGGTGGCTCATTGGTTTCGA
GAAGAAGGCGGAGCCGAAGTGGGTTCTTCTTTCTTTTTTTTGTGGTAGAAGTCTAGCAGGATTAAGCTAC
TATTCCATTAGAGGATCTTCTTCTTCCAAAAAGTGAAAGGCGCGCCTCTAGAGGATCCCCGGGATTGGCC
AAAGGACCCAAAGGTATGTTTCGAATGATACTAACATAACATAGAACATTTTCAGGAGGACCCTTGGCTA
GCATGCCGCCTAAACGCAAGACACTCAATGCCGCTGCCGAAGCCAATGCCCACGCTGATGGCCATGCTGA
TGGCAATGCTGATGGTCATGTCGCTAACACTGCAGCAAGCAGCAACAACGCCCGTTTTGCGGACTTGACC
AACATTGACACACCCGGCCTCGGCCCTACCACGACGACGTTACTTGTCGAGCCCGCTCGTTCGAAACGCC
AGAGAGTCTCGAGGGCCTGTGATCAGTGTCGAGCTGCACGTGAAAAGTGTGATGGAATCCAGCCGGCTTG
CTTCCCCTGTGTGTCGCAGGGCCGGTCGTGTACCTACCAGGCCAGTCCCAAGAAGCGAGGAGTCCAGACG
GGCTACATCCGCACTCTCGAACTGGCTCTGGCTTGGATGTTCGAGAACGTTGCCCGCAGCGAGGACGCCC
TCCACAATCTTTTGGTCCGTGATGCTGGCCAGGGCAGCGCTCTCCTGGTCGGCAAAGACTCGCCTGCTGC
AGAACGCCTGCATGCAAGATGGGCGACGAGTCGAGTCAACAAAAGCATCACCCGTCTTCTCTCAGGTCAG
GCCGCACAAGATCCATCTGAAGACGGCCAATCCCCGTCCGAAGACATAAATGTCCAAGATGCCGGGGCAA
AGACATCCGACTTCCCTCATGCGCCTCACTTGACTTTCTCGGCGCCTAAGTCTAGTACAGCTGAGACACG
CACTCTACCAGGCCCGGTCCGACCACCTATTTCGGCAAACACCCTGGAAAACAACCTTCAGCCAGATGGT
ACCGGGATAGGGAAGCTACCACCCAATCATTGGCGCCTGCTGGATATCTACTTTTCCTACACGCATTCTT
GGCTCCCTATCCTCGAGAAGAAAGACATGTACCAAGCATTGTACCAGTACTCTGAACAAGGCTCGTTGCT
TCCCTCTGCGAATGTCGAGTCTGGCGTTCATGCCGAGCTCTGGAGCGCGCTCGCCCTGGCGTCCTTCCAG
GCTGCTGCTACTGCTGCATCGAGTGCTACGGGTCCAGCTTCAGCTGCTCATGGCCATGACAATGCCATCA
ATCCTTCACCTGCAGACATATCTGACACAGCCCGAAAGCTCATACCTTTGGAAAGCGGGCCGTTCCAGGT
TCAGCACTGCAGAGCGTTGCTGCTTCTTTGTCTCGTAAGCCTTGGGCGGGATGATTGGGAGTCTGCTTGG
TTGCTGGTTGGCTTTGCGGTCCGCGTCCTACTTGTTGTTCGCACCCAGTTGCCTCCTGATGATGACCGGC
CACGACCAAGAATGCGTGCGCTGCTCGTCGCGTGCTTCATCGTGGATACCATTGTGTCTATGAGACACAA
CGTGCCGGCCCATCTCAAGCCAGACGACATTGCGGATCTGCCGTTACCTGAAGACGGTCAAGATCAATGG
GAGCCGTGGACACCATGTGAGGGCTTAGGCGGTGAACACACCATGCTGCAAATGTTGAGGAACCCGGCAT
ACCCTTTAAGCACATTCAACCACCTATATGGCGTGACCAAGCTGGTTGCTTTGGAGCTTCTGCCAAGAAT
ACGAACATCTTCACAGAACGCTCCCTTGGAGTTCAGGTCGCGGTTGCAGCAGGTAATCGGCCACAATTCT
CCCTTCAGCGTCTTTGTCCTTTCCCAGGATACAGCATCGGCTTTTGTGCCTACTGCATACCTTACCCGTA
CCGTTTATTTATGGGCAGCTGCCTTTTCTGAGCCTCTCAACGAACACTACTCGCATCTTCTGATCGAAAC
TCTTGATCAGTATCAGAAGCGGTTTGGTACATATGCAATCCCACCTCTGATCCCTTCTCTTCTAGACTCC
CTTCTTGCTTTAAAGAAACAATCACATTCTTCAGAGCGGCATCGAAGGCACTTGGAAGAGCTTTTCCCCG
CCTACTCCTCCATTTGGCCTCGGGGAGGCCGACACAGCAATACTGGCCTCCAACCCATACGACAACTTGA
GCTTCCGCCGACTGCGACTGCCACTGCAAGTATCATGCCCCATGTCATGGAACAGCCCCTGTCAACGTCA
ATAAATCCGGTCAATGATCGGTTTAATGGAATACCGAATCCTACCCCCTACAATAGCGATGCGGCCCTAG
ACGCAATTACTCAAACCAATGACTACGGATCAGTCAATACCCATGGCATTCTCAGTACATATCCACCACC
TGCCACCCACTTGAACGAGGCCTCGGTGGCCCTTGCGCCTGGAGGTGCTCCTCCCAGACCACCCCCGCCA
TACGTTGATAGTACAACGAACCATCCTCCTTACCATAGTAACCTCGTCCCCATGGCCAATTTCGGATATT
CGACTGTAGACTATGATGCGATGGTGGATGATCTGGCATCGATCGAGTACACGGATGCGGTTGACGTTGA
TCCGCAGTTCATGACGAACCTCGGGTTTGTCCCAGGGTGTAATTTTAGCGATATCAACACGTATGAGCAA
TAGGCTAGCGTCGACGGTACCGCTGTCTCATCCTACTTTCACCTAGTTAACTGCTTGTCTTAAAATCTAT
GCTTCTCTTTAGTATCTAAAATTTTCCTAGAAGCTTACAAGTATATAAATGGTCTCTTCTCAATAAAGGT
TGTATATTTATTCATCTTATTGAATCTGCCATTTCCTCGTTTTTGCGAGTTTATATACCTTCCAATTTTC
TTTCTATTGTATTTTCAACTTCTAATTTTAATTCAGGGAAACTGCTTCAACGCATCATGGTCTCAAAGGG
TGAAGAAGATAACATGGCAATTATTAAAGAGTTTATGCGTTTCAAGGTGCATATGGAGGGATCTGTCAAT
GGGCATGAGTTTGAAATTGAAGGTGAAGGAGAAGGCCGACCATATGAGGGAACACAAACCGCAAAACTAA
AGGTAAGTTTAAACATATATATACTAACTAACCCTGATTATTTAAATTTTCAGGTAACTAAAGGCGGACC
ATTACCATTCGCCTGGGACATCCTCTCTCCACAGTTCATGTATGGAAGTAAAGCTTATGTTAAACATCCG
GCAGATATACCAGATTATTTGAAACTTTCATTCCCGGAGGGTTTTAAGTGGGAACGCGTAATGAATTTTG
AAGACGGAGGAGTTGTTACAGTGACGCAAGACTCAAGGTAAGTTTAAACAGTTCGGTACGAAGTTCCTAT
ACTTTCTAGAGAATAGGAACTTCTAACTAACCATACATATTTAAATTTTCAGCCTCCAAGATGGAGAATT
TATTTATAAAGTCAAACTTCGAGGAACGAATTTCCCCTCGGATGGACCTGTTATGCAGAAGAAGACTATG
GGATGGGAAGCTTCAAGTGAAAGAATGTACCCTGAAGACGGTGCTCTTAAGGGAGAGATTAAACAACGTC
TTAAATTGAAAGATGGAGGACATTACGATGCTGAGGTAAGTTTAAACATGATTTTACTAACTAACTAATC
TGATTTAAATTTTCAGGTGAAGACAACTTACAAAGCCAAAAAACCAGTTCAGCTGCCAGGAGCGTACAAT
GTTAATATTAAACTGGATATCACCTCCCACAACGAGGATTACACTATCGTTGAGCAATATGAAAGAGCTG
AAGGGCGGCACTCGACAGGTGGCATGGATGAATTGTATAAGTAAGAGCTCCGCATCGGCCGCTGTCATCA
GATCGCCATCTCGCGCCCGTGCCTCTGACTTCTAAGTCCAATTACTCTTCAACATCCCTACATGCTCTTT
CTCCCTGTGCTCCCACCCCCTATTTTTGTTATTATCAAAAAAACTTCTTCTTAATTTCTTTGTTTTTTAG
CTTCTTTTAAGTCACCTCTAACAATGAAATTGTGTAGATTCAAAAATAGAATTAATTCGTAATAAAAAGT
CGAAAAAAATTGTGCTCCCTCCCCCCATTAATAATAATTCTATCCCAAAATCTACACAATGTTCTGTGTA
CACTTCTTATGTTTTTTTTACTTCTGATAAATTTTTTTTGAAACATCATAGAAAAAACCGCACACAAAAT
ACCTTATCATATGTTACGTTTCAGTTTATGACCGCAATTTTTATTTCTTCGCACGTCTGGGCCTCTCATG
ACGTCAAATCATGCTCATCGTGAAAAAGTTTTGGAGTATTTTTGGAATTTTTCAATCAAGTGAAAGTTTA
TGAAATTAATTTTCCTGCTTTTGCTTTTTGGGGGTTTCCCCTATTGTTTGTCAAGAGTTTCGAGGACGGC
GTTTTTCTTGCTAAAATCACAAGTATTGATGAGCACGATGCAAGAAAGATCGGAAGAAGGTTTGGGTTTG
AGGCTCAGTGGAAGGTGAGTAGAAGTTGATAATTTGAAAGTGGAGTAGTGTCTATGGGGTTTTTGCCTTA
AATGACAGAATACATTCCCAATATACCAAACATAACTGTTTCCTACTAGTCGGCCGTACGGGCCCTTTCG
TCTCGCGCGTTTCGGTGATGACGGTGAAAACCTCTGACACATGCAGCTCCCGGAGACGGTCACAGCTTGT
CTGTAAGCGGATGCCGGGAGCAGACAAGCCCGTCAGGGCGCGTCAGCGGGTGTTGGCGGGTGTCGGGGCT
GGCTTAACTATGCGGCATCAGAGCAGATTGTACTGAGAGTGCACCATATGCGGTGTGAAATACCGCACAG
ATGCGTAAGGAGAAAATACCGCATCAGGCGGCCTTAATTAAGGGCCTCGTGATACGCCTATTTTTATAGG
TTAATGTCATGATAATAATGGTTTCTTAGACGTCAGGTGGCACTTTTCGGGGAAATGTGCGCGGAACCCC
TATTTGTTTATTTTTCTAAATACATTCAAATATGTATCCGCTCATGAGACAATAACCCTGATAAATGCTT
CAATAATATTGAAAAAGGAAGAGTATGAGTATTCAACATTTCCGTGTCGCCCTTATTCCCTTTTTTGCGG
CATTTTGCCTTCCTGTTTTTGCTCACCCAGAAACGCTGGTGAAAGTAAAAGATGCTGAAGATCAGTTGGG
TGCACGAGTGGGTTACATCGAACTGGATCTCAACAGCGGTAAGATCCTTGAGAGTTTTCGCCCCGAAGAA
CGTTTTCCAATGATGAGCACTTTTAAAGTTCTGCTATGTGGCGCGGTATTATCCCGTATTGACGCCGGGC
AAGAGCAACTCGGTCGCCGCATACACTATTCTCAGAATGACTTGGTTGAGTACTCACCAGTCACAGAAAA
GCATCTTACGGATGGCATGACAGTAAGAGAATTATGCAGTGCTGCCATAACCATGAGTGATAACACTGCG
GCCAACTTACTTCTGACAACGATCGGAGGACCGAAGGAGCTAACCGCTTTTTTGCACAACATGGGGGATC
ATGTAACTCGCCTTGATCGTTGGGAACCGGAGCTGAATGAAGCCATACCAAACGACGAGCGTGACACCAC
GATGCCTGTAGCAATGGCAACAACGTTGCGCAAACTATTAACTGGCGAACTACTTACTCTAGCTTCCCGG
CAACAATTAATAGACTGGATGGAGGCGGATAAAGTTGCAGGACCACTTCTGCGCTCGGCCCTTCCGGCTG
GCTGGTTTATTGCTGATAAATCTGGAGCCGGTGAGCGTGGGTCTCGCGGTATCATTGCAGCACTGGGGCC
AGATGGTAAGCCCTCCCGTATCGTAGTTATCTACACGACGGGGAGTCAGGCAACTATGGATGAACGAAAT
AGACAGATCGCTGAGATAGGTGCCTCACTGATTAAGCATTGGTAACTGTCAGACCAAGTTTACTCATATA
TACTTTAGATTGATTTAAAACTTCATTTTTAATTTAAAAGGATCTAGGTGAAGATCCTTTTTGATAATCT
CATGACCAAAATCCCTTAACGTGAGTTTTCGTTCCACTGAGCGTCAGACCCCGTAGAAAAGATCAAAGGA
TCTTCTTGAGATCCTTTTTTTCTGCGCGTAATCTGCTGCTTGCAAACAAAAAAACCACCGCTACCAGCGG
TGGTTTGTTTGCCGGATCAAGAGCTACCAACTCTTTTTCCGAAGGTAACTGGCTTCAGCAGAGCGCAGAT
ACCAAATACTGTCCTTCTAGTGTAGCCGTAGTTAGGCCACCACTTCAAGAACTCTGTAGCACCGCCTACA
TACCTCGCTCTGCTAATCCTGTTACCAGTGGCTGCTGCCAGTGGCGATAAGTCGTGTCTTACCGGGTTGG
ACTCAAGACGATAGTTACCGGATAAGGCGCAGCGGTCGGGCTGAACGGGGGGTTCGTGCACACAGCCCAG
CTTGGAGCGAACGACCTACACCGAACTGAGATACCTACAGCGTGAGCATTGAGAAAGCGCCACGCTTCCC
GAAGGGAGAAAGGCGGACAGGTATCCGGTAAGCGGCAGGGTCGGAACAGGAGAGCGCACGAGGGAGCTTC
CAGGGGGAAACGCCTGGTATCTTTATAGTCCTGTCGGGTTTCGCCACCTCTGACTTGAGCGTCGATTTTT
GTGATGCTCGTCAGGGGGGCGGAGCCTATGGAAAAACGCCAGCAACGCGGCCTTTTTACGGTTCCTGGCC
TTTTGCTGGCCTTTTGCTCACATGTTCTTTCCTGCGTTATCCCCTGATTCTGTGGATAACCGTATTACCG
CCTTTGAGTGAGCTGATACCGCTCGCCGCAGCCGAACGACCGAGCGCAGCGAGTCAGTGAGCGAGGAAGC
GGAAGAGCGCCCAATACGCAAACCGCCTCTCCCCGCGCGTTGGCCGATTCATTAATGCAGCTGGCACGAC
AGGTTTCCCGACTGGAAAGCGGGCAGTGAGCGCAACGCAATTAATGTGAGTTAGCTCACTCATTAGGCAC
CCCAGGCTTTACACTTTATGCTTCCGGCTCGTATGTTGTGTGGAATTGTGAGCGGATAACAATTTCACAC
AGGAAACAGCTGGGGGTGGGGGGGGGGTTGGGGGTGGGGTGTTGTTGGGGTGTGTTTTGTGT
Features (pLannotate 1.2.2; 18 found; start..end, strand, type, name):
   1176..1192    -  promoter       OpIE-2 promoter (fragment): immediate-early gene 2 from the Orgyia pseudotsugata multicapsid nucleopolyhedrovirus; strong constitutive baculovirus promoter for insect cell expression
   2846..2863    -  misc_feature   MCS (fragment): pUC18/19 multiple cloning site
   2943..5390    +  CDS            qa-1f: QA1F_NEUCR - Protein predicted: Swiss-Prot protein existence level 4. Transcription activation of genes for enzymes and proteins of quinate metabolism by binding to a 16 base-pair sequence (consensus 5'- GGRTAARYRYTTAYCC-3') in front of each Qa genes. From Neurospora crassa (strain ATCC 24698 / 74-OR23-1A / CBS 708.71 / DSM 1257 / FGSC 987).
   5657..6055    +  CDS            mCherry (fragment): mCherry is a basic (constitutively fluorescent) red fluorescent protein published in 2004, derived from Discosoma sp.. It is reported to be a very rapidly-maturing monomer with low acid sensitivity.
   6052..6079    +  CDS            mEGFP (fragment): monomeric enhanced GFP, optimized with synthetic introns for expression in C. elegans
   6080..6113    -  protein_bind   FRT (minimal): supports FLP-mediated excision but not integration (Turan and Bode, 2011) FLP recombinase from the Saccharomyces cerevisiae 2μ plasmid
   6113..6142    +  CDS            mEGFP (fragment): monomeric enhanced GFP, optimized with synthetic introns for expression in C. elegans
   6141..6551    +  CDS            Blue102 (fragment): Blue102 is a fluorescent protein published in 2010, derived from Discosoma sp..
   7129..7224    +  CDS            aex-5 (fragment): AEX5_CAEEL - Also known as kpc-3 From Caenorhabditis elegans.
   7352..7387    +  CDS            rop (fragment): Rop protein, which maintains plasmids at low copy number; rop
   7489..7588    +  misc_feature   bom (fragment): basis of mobility region from pBR322
   7690..7794    +  promoter       AmpR promoter: bla
   7795..8655    +  CDS            AmpR: β-lactamase; bla; confers resistance to ampicillin, carbenicillin, and related antibiotics
   8826..9414    +  rep_origin     ori: high-copy-number ColE1/pMB1/pBR322/pUC origin of replication
   9597..9689    +  CDS            lacI (fragment): lac repressor; lacI; The lac repressor binds to the lac operator to inhibit transcription in E. coli. This inhibition can be relieved by adding lactose or isopropyl-β-D-thiogalactopyranoside (IPTG).
   9702..9723    +  protein_bind   CAP binding site: CAP binding activates transcription in the presence of cAMP. E. coli catabolite activator protein
   9738..9768    +  promoter       lac promoter: promoter for the E. coli lac operon
   9776..9792    +  protein_bind   lac operator: The lac repressor binds to the lac operator to inhibit transcription in E. coli. This inhibition can be relieved by adding lactose or isopropyl-β-D-thiogalactopyranoside (IPTG). lac repressor encoded by lacI
