[The description below was written by a language model from this plasmid's Addgene catalogue record and pLannotate feature annotations shown in this document.]
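Description:
XW08 is a 9,862 bp C. elegans expression plasmid built on the pSM backbone. It is maintained in E. coli as a high-copy plasmid through a ColE1/pUC-type origin and selected with ampicillin via the β-lactamase gene and its native promoter. Remnants of pUC-style lac regulatory sequence (CAP site, lac promoter and operator) flank the cloning region, along with short fragments of lacI, rop and bom, all of which are backbone carry-over rather than functional parts of the payload.

The payload is a driver cassette for the Q binary expression system. The unc-4 promoter, which is named in the record but not annotated in the feature table and presumably occupies the region upstream of the coding sequence, directs transcription of QF (qa-1F), the Neurospora crassa quinic acid utilization activator, inserted at NheI sites. QF binds a 16 bp recognition sequence and activates genes placed under those sites on a separate effector construct. Although the catalogue lists mCherry as a C-terminal tag, the stated design is QF-SL2-mCherry. An SL2 trans-splicing spacer produces an operon-like bicistronic transcript, so mCherry would be translated as a separate protein that marks QF-expressing cells rather than as a fusion. The mCherry reading frame appears in the annotation as several pieces, with short hits to mEGFP, a minimal FRT and another Discosoma-derived protein. This pattern likely reflects synthetic worm introns interrupting the gene. The unc-54 3'UTR given in the purpose line terminates the cassette but is not annotated; the tiny OpIE-2 and aex-5 matches look incidental.

The plasmid is used to generate transgenic worms expressing QF in unc-4-positive cells, for controlled, repressible transgene expression.
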