Addgene plasmid #65832: XW08
Purpose: Punc-4-QF-SL2-mcherry-3'UTR-unc-54
Depositing lab: Kang Shen. Depositing organization: Stanford University. Publication: Controlling gene expression with the Q repressible binary expression system in Caenorhabditis elegans. Wei X, Potter CJ, Luo L, Shen K. Nat Methods. 2012 Mar 11;9(4):391-5. doi: 10.1038/nmeth.1929. PubMed 22406855.
Backbone
  Vector backbone: pSM
  Backbone manufacturer: C.I. Bargmann and S. MaCarroll
  Backbone size w/o insert (bp): 3500
  Total vector size (bp): 9862
  Vector type: Worm Expression
Growth in bacteria
  Bacterial resistance: Ampicillin, 100 μg/mL
  Growth temperature: 37°C
  Growth strain: DH5alpha
  Copy number: High Copy
Gene/Insert
  Gene/Insert name: OR74A quinic acid utilization activator (qa-1F) (alt name: QF)
  Species: Neurospora crassa
  Insert size (bp): 2451
  GenBank ID: XM_954525.2
  Promoter: Punc-4
  Tag / fusion protein: mCherry (C terminal on backbone)
  Cloning method: Restriction Enzyme; 5′ cloning site NheI (not destroyed); 3′ cloning site NheI (not destroyed)
  Sequencing primers: 5′ GCCAAAGGACCCAAAGGTATG
Terms and licenses: Academic/Nonprofit Terms; Industry Terms: Not Available to Industry
How to cite: XW08 was a gift from Kang Shen (Addgene plasmid # 65832 ; http://n2t.net/addgene:65832 ; RRID:Addgene_65832)
