>Addgene plasmid #65832 | XW08 | addgene partial sequence | sequence record 122530 | PD49-83-R 5'-GAGCACAGGGAGAAAGAGCA-3'
TGGACTTAGAAGTCAGAGGCACGGGCGCGAGATGGCGATCTGATGACAGCGGCCGATGCGGAGCTCTTAC
TTATACAATTCATCCATGCCACCTGTCGAGTGCCGCCCTTCAGCTCTTTCATATTGCTCAACGATAGTGT
AATCCTCGTTGTGGGAGGTGATATCCAGTTTAATATTAACATTGTACGCTCCTGGCAGCTGAACTGGTTT
TTTGGCTTTGTAAGTTGTCTTCACCTGAAAATTTAAATCAGATTAGTTAGTTAGTAAAATCATGTTTAAA
CTTACCTCAGCATCGTAATGTCCTCCATCTTTCAATTTAAGACGTTGTTTAATCTCTCCCTTAAGAGCAC
CGTCTTCAGGGTACATTCTTTCACTTGAAGCTTCCCATCCCATAGTCTTCTTCTGCATAACAGGTCCATC
CGAGGGGAAATTCGTTCCTCGAAGTTTGACTTTATAAATAAATTCTCCATCTTGGAGGCTGAAAATTTAA
ATATGTATGGTTAGTTAGAAGTTCCTATTCTCTAGAAAGTATAGGAACTTCGTACCGAACTGTTTAAACT
TACCTTGAGTCTTGCGTCACTGTAACAACTCCTCCGTCTTCAAAATTCATTACGCGTTCCCACTTAAAAC
CCTCCGGGAATGAAAGTTTCAAATAATCTGGTATATCTGCCGGATGTTTAACATAAGCTTTACTTCCATA
CATGAACTGTGGAGAGAGGATGTCCCAGGCGAATGGTAATGGTCCGCCTTTAGTTACCTGAAAATTTAAA
TAATCAGGGTTAGTTAGTATATATATGTTTAAACTTACCTTTAGTTTTGCGGTTTGTGTTCCCTCATATG
GTCGGCCTTCTCCTTCACCTTCAATTTCAAACTCATGCCCATTGACAGATCCCTCCATATGCACCTTGAA
ACGCATAAACTCTTTAATAATTGCCATGTTATCTTCTTCACCCTTTGAGACCATGATGCGTTGAAGCAGT
TTCCCTGAATTAAAATTAGAAGTTGAAAATACAAT
