>Addgene plasmid #65832 | XW08 | addgene partial sequence | sequence record 123569 | QF-rev 5'-GGACTGGCCTGGTAGGTACA-3'
GGGGAAGCAAGCCGGCTGGATTCCATCACACTTTTCACGTGCAGCTCGACACTGATCACAGGCCCTCGAG
ACTCTCTGGCGTTTCGAACGAGCGGGCTCGACAAGTAACGTCGTCGTGGTAGGGCCGAGGCCGGGTGTGT
CAATGTTGGTCAAGTCCGCAAAACGGGCGTTGTTGCTGCTTGCTGCAGTGTTAGCGACATGACCATCAGC
ATTGCCATCAGCATGGCCATCAGCGTGGGCATTGGCTTCGGCAGCGGCATTGAGTGTCTTGCGTTTAGGC
GGCATGCTAGCCAAGGGTCCTCCTGAAAATGTTCTATGTTATGTTAGTATCATTCGAAACATACCTTTGG
GTCCTTTGGCCAATCCCGGGGATCCTCTAGAGGCGCGCCTTTCACTTTTTGGAAGAAGAAGATCCTCTAA
TGGAATAGTAGCTTAATCCTGCTAGACTTCTACCACAAAAAAAAGAAAGAAGAACCCACTTCGGCTCCGC
CTTCTTCTCGAAACCAATGAGCCACCGGAAGGGGGGCGTGGCGATATTCCAGTGAAAAGAACAATTAACA
TATACTAATATGATGTGATTTCAACGTCCCATGGGGATGTAATTCTTGAAATGGGAAATAGGAGAATATG
AGAAAAGTTTTATTTTTCGTTGGCCGCATGAAAAAGTCGTTATCGTTTTGAATAATCTTTGGGCTCGGTC
CCCCCTCCATCCATAGTTATTAGGGGAATTGCGCAACTTGAATGAAAAGAGATGTGGGAGGATGTGCTTA
GTATTATTTGTTATGTCAGATTCGAATATAGATATGGGTTATAAAAATGATGACCATTTGTTGAACTGCT
TGCAAAAATACAGAGTGGAAAAATTTGGACAAGAGTTATACGATTGTTTGCAGCGCTCAACATATTCTAT
GGGTCTCGCTGGATCTCGCGACTCGTTACAGTATTTAAAGATTAAAAAAAAAAATTATGTGTGTTTCGGT
ATTAGG
